>Addgene plasmid #57659 | tdEos-PTK2-C-10 | depositor partial sequence | sequence record 88813 | insert sequence
ACGGTCAGATCCGCTAGCGCTACCGGTCGCCACCATGAGTGCGATTAAGCCAGACATGAAGATCAACCTC
CGTATGGAAGGCAACGTAAACGGGCACCACTTTGTGATCGACGGAGATGGTACAGGCAAGCCTTTTGAGG
GAAAACAGAGTATGGATCTTGAAGTCAAAGAGGGCGGACCTCTGCCTTTTGCCTTTGATATCCTGACCAC
TGCATTCCATTACGGCAACAGGGTATTCGCCGAATATCCAGACCACATACAAGACTATTTTAAGCAGTCG
TTTCCTAAGGGGTATTCGTGGGAACGAAGCTTGACTTTCGAAGACGGGGGCATTTGCATTGCCAGAAACG
ACATAACAATGGAAGGGGACACTTTCTATAATAAAGTTCGATTTCACGGTGTAAACTTTCCCGCCAATGG
TCCAGTTATGCAGAAGAAGACGCTGAAATGGGAGCCCTCCACTGAGAAAATGTATGTGCGTGATGGAGTG
CTGACTGGTGATATTCGCATGGCTTTGTTGCTTGAAGGAAATGCCCATTACCGATGTGACTTCAGAACTA
CTTACAAAGCTAAGGAGAAGGGTGTCAAGTTACCAGGCTACCACTTTGTGGACCACTGCATTGAGATTTT
AAGCCATGACAAAGATTACAACAAGGTTAAGCTGTATGAGCATGCTGTTGCTCATTCTGGATTGCCTGAC
AATGCCAGACGATCCGGTAGCGGTCACGGTACTGGTTCTACTGGTTCTGGTTCTTCTGAGAGTGCGATTA
AGCCAGACATGAAGATCAACCTCCGTATGGAAGGCAACGTAAACGGGCACCACTTTGTGATCGACGGAGA
TGGTACAGGCAAGCCTTTTGAGGGAAAACAGAGTATGGATCTTGAAGTCAAAGAGGGCGGACCTCTGCCT
TTTGCCTTTGATATCCTGACCACTGCATTCCATTACGGCAACAGGGTATTCGCCGAATATCCAGACCACA
TACAAGACTATTTTAAGCAGTCGTTTCCTAAGGGGTATTCGTGGGAACGAAGCTTGACTTTCGAAGACGG
GGGCATTTGCATTGCCAGAAACGACATAACAATGGAAGGGGACACTTTCTATAATAAAGTTCGATTTCAC
GGTGTAAACTTTCCCGCCAATGGTCCAGTTATGCAGAAGAAGACGCTGAAATGGGAGCCCTCCACTGAGA
AAATGTATGTGCGTGATGGAGTGCTGACTGGTGATATTCGCATGGCTTTGTTGCTTGAAGGAAATGCCCA
TTACCGATGTGACTTCAGAACTACTTACAAAGCTAAGGAGAAGGGTGTCAAGTTACCAGGCTACCACTTT
GTGGACCACTGCATTGAGATTTTAAGCCATGACAAAGATTACAACAAGGTTAAGCTGTATGAGCATGCTG
TTGCTCATTCTGGATTGCCTGACAATGCCAGACGATCCGGACTCAGATCTAGCGGTGGCAGTGGAGCAGC
TGCTTACCTTGACCCCAACTTGAATCACACACCAAATTCGAGTACTAAGACTCACCTGGGTACTGGTATG
GAACGTTCTCCTGGTGCAATGGAGCGAGTATTAAAGGTCTTTCATTATTTTGAAAGCAATAGTGAGCCAA
CCACCTGGGCCAGTATTATCAGGCATGGAGATGCTACTGATGTCAGGGGCATCATTCAGAAGATAGTGGA
CAGTCACAAAGTAAAGCATGTGGCCTGCTATGGATTCCGCCTCAGTCACCTGCGGTCAGAGGAGGTTCAC
TGGCTTCACGTGGATATGGGCGTCTCCAGTGTGAGGGAGAAGTATGAGCTTGCTCACCCACCAGAGGAGT
GGAAATATGAATTGAGAATTCGTTATTTGCCAAAAGGATTTCTAAACCAGTTTACTGAAGATAAGCCAAC
TTTGAATTTCTTCTATCAACAGGTGAAGAGCGATTATATGTTAGAGATAGCTGATCAAGTGGACCAGGAA
ATTGCTTTGAAGTTGGGTTGTCTAGAAATACGGCGATCATACTGGGAGATGCGGGGCAATGCACTAGAAA
AGAAGTCTAACTATGAAGTATTAGAAAAAGATGTTGGTTTAAAGCGATTTTTTCCTAAGAGTTTACTGGA
TTCTGTCAAGGCCAAAACACTAAGAAAACTGATCCAACAAACATTTAGACAATTTGCCAACCTTAATAGA
GAAGAAAGTATTCTGAAATTCTTTGAGATCCTGTCTCCAGTCTACAGATTTGATAAGGAATGCTTCAAGT
GTGCTCTTGGTTCAAGCTGGATTATTTCAGTGGAACTGGCAATCGGCCCAGAAGAAGGAATCAGTTACCT
AACGGACAAGGGCTGCAATCCCACACATCTTGCTGACTTCACTCAAGTGCAAACCATTCAGTATTCAAAC
AGTGAAGACAAGGACAGAAAAGGAATGCTACAACTAAAAATAGCAGGTGCACCCGAGCCTCTGACAGTGA
CGGCACCATCCCTAACCATTGCGGAGAATATGGCTGACCTAATAGATGGGTACTGCCGGCTGGTGAATGG
AACCTCGCAGTCATTTATCATCAGACCTCAGAAAGAAGGTGAACGGGCTTTGCCATCAATACCAAAGTTG
GCCAACAGCGAAAAGCAAGGCATGCGGACACACGCCGTCTCTGTGTCAGAAACAGATGATTATGCTGAGA
TTATAGATGAAGAAGATACTTACACCATGCCCTCAACCAGGGATTATGAGATTCAAAGAGAAAGAATAGA
ACTTGGACGATGTATTGGAGAAGGCCAATTTGGAGATGTACATCAAGGCATTTATATGAGTCCAGAGAAT
CCAGCTTTGGCGGTTGCAATTAAAACATGTAAAAACTGTACTTCGGACAGCGTGAGAGAGAAATTTCTTC
AAGAAGCCTTAACAATGCGTCAGTTTGACCATCCTCATATTGTGAAGCTGATTGGAGTCATCACAGAGAA
TCCTGTCTGGATAATCATGGAGCTGTGCACACTTGGAGAGCTGAGGTCATTTTTGCAAGTAAGGAAATAC
AGTTTGGATCTAGCATCTTTGATCCTGTATGCCTATCAGCTTAGTACAGCTCTTGCATATCTAGAGAGCA
AAAGATTTGTACACAGGGACATTGCTGCTCGGAATGTTCTGGTGTCCTCAAATGATTGTGTAAAATTAGG
AGACTTTGGATTATCCCGATATATGGAAGATAGTACTTACTACAAAGCTTCCAAAGGAAAATTGCCTATT
AAATGGATGGCTCCAGAGTCAATCAATTTTCGACGTTTTACCTCAGCTAGTGACGTATGGATGTTTGGTG
TGTGTATGTGGGAGATACTGATGCATGGTGTGAAGCCTTTTCAAGGAGTGAAGAACAATGATGTAATCGG
TCGAATTGAAAATGGGGAAAGATTACCAATGCCTCCAAATTGTCCTCCTACCCTCTACAGCCTTATGACG
AAATGCTGGGCCTATGACCCCAGCAGGCGGCCCAGGTTTACTGAACTTAAAGCTCAGCTCAGCACAATCC
TGGAGGAAGAGAAGGCTCAGCAAGAAGAGCGCATGAGGATGGAGTCCAGAAGACAGGCCACAGTGTCCTG
GGACTCCGGAGGGTCTGATGAAGCACCGCCCAAGCCCAGCAGACCGGGTTATCCCAGTCCGAGGTCCAGC
GAAGGATTTTATCCCAGCCCACAGCACATGGTACAAACCAATCATTACCAGGTTTCTGGCTACCCTGGTT
CACATGGAATCACAGCCATGGCTGGCAGCATCTATCCAGGTCAGGCATCTCTTTTGGACCAAACAGATTC
ATGGAATCATAGACCTCAGGAGATAGCAATGTGGCAGCCCAATGTGGAGGACTCTACAGTATTGGACCTG
CGAGGGATTGGGCAAGTGTTGCCAACCCATCTGATGGAAGAGCGTCTAATCCGACAGCAACAGGAAATGG
AAGAAGATCAGCGCTGGCTGGAAAAAGAGGAAAGATTTCTGAAACCTGATGTGAGACTCTCTCGAGGCAG
TATTGACAGGGAGGATGGAAGTCTTCAGGGTCCGATTGGAAACCAACATATATATCAGCCTGTGGGTAAA
CCAGATCCTGCAGCTCCACCAAAGAAACCGCCTCGCCCTGGAGCTCCCGGTCATCTGGGAAGCCTTGCCA
GCCTCAGCAGCCCTGCTGACAGCTACAACGAGGGTGTCAAGCCATGGAGGCTTCAGCCCCAGGAAATCAG
CCCCCCTCCTACTGCCAACCTGGACCGGTCGAATGATAAGGTGTACGAGAATGTGACGGGCCTGGTGAAA
GCTGTCATCGAGATGTCCAGTAAAATCCAGCCAGCCCCACCAGAGGAGTATGTCCCTATGGTGAAGGAAG
TCGGCTTGGCCCTGAGGACATTATTGGCCACTGTGGATGAGACCATTCCCCTCCTACCAGCCAGCACCCA
CCGAGAGATTGAGATGGCACAGAAGCTATTGAACTCTGACCTGGGTGAGCTCATCAACAAGATGAAACTG
GCCCAGCAGTATGTCATGACCAGCCTCCAGCAAGAGTACAAAAAGCAAATGCTGACTGCTGCTCACGCCC
TGGCTGTGGATGCCAAAAACTTACTCGATGTCATTGACCAAGCAAGACTGAAAATGCTTGGGCAGACGAG
ACCACACTGAGGATCCACCGGATCTAGATAACTGATCATAATCAGCCATACCACATTT
