>Addgene plasmid #57659 | tdEos-PTK2-C-10 | addgene partial sequence | sequence record 182211 | Addgene Partial NGS Result
GCAGCTGCTTACCTTGACCCCAACTTGAATCACACACCAAATTCGAGTACTAAGACTCACCTGGGTACTG
GTATGGAACGTTCTCCTGGTGCAATGGAGCGAGTATTAAAGGTCTTTCATTATTTTGAAAGCAATAGTGA
GCCAACCACCTGGGCCAGTATTATCAGGCATGGAGATGCTACTGATGTCAGGGGCATCATTCAGAAGATA
GTGGACAGTCACAAAGTAAAGCATGTGGCCTGCTATGGATTCCGCCTCAGTCACCTGCGGTCAGAGGAGG
TTCACTGGCTTCACGTGGATATGGGCGTCTCCAGTGTGAGGGAGAAGTATGAGCTTGCTCACCCACCAGA
GGAGTGGAAATATGAATTGAGAATTCGTTATTTGCCAAAAGGATTTCTAAACCAGTTTACTGAAGATAAG
CCAACTTTGAATTTCTTCTATCAACAGGTGAAGAGCGATTATATGTTAGAGATAGCTGATCAAGTGGACC
AGGAAATTGCTTTGAAGTTGGGTTGTCTAGAAATACGGCGATCATACTGGGAGATGCGGGGCAATGCACT
AGAAAAGAAGTCTAACTATGAAGTATTAGAAAAAGATGTTGGTTTAAAGCGATTTTTTCCTAAGAGTTTA
CTGGATTCTGTCAAGGCCAAAACACTAAGAAAACTGATCCAACAAACATTTAGACAATTTGCCAACCTTA
ATAGAGAAGAAAGTATTCTGAAATTCTTTGAGATCCTGTCTCCAGTCTACAGATTTGATAAGGAATGCTT
CAAGTGTGCTCTTGGTTCAAGCTGGATTATTTCAGTGGAACTGGCAATCGGCCCAGAAGAAGGAATCAGT
TACCTAACGGACAAGGGCTGCAATCCCACACATCTTGCTGACTTCACTCAAGTGCAAACCATTCAGTATT
CAAACAGTGAAGACAAGGACAGAAAAGGAATGCTACAACTAAAAATAGCAGGTGCACCCGAGCCTCTGAC
AGTGACGGCACCATCCCTAACCATTGCGGAGAATATGGCTGACCTAATAGATGGGTACTGCCGGCTGGTG
AATGGAACCTCGCAGTCATTTATCATCAGACCTCAGAAAGAAGGTGAACGGGCTTTGCCATCAATACCAA
AGTTGGCCAACAGCGAAAAGCAAGGCATGCGGACACACGCCGTCTCTGTGTCAGAAACAGATGATTATGC
TGAGATTATAGATGAAGAAGATACTTACACCATGCCCTCAACCAGGGATTATGAGATTCAAAGAGAAAGA
ATAGAACTTGGACGATGTATTGGAGAAGGCCAATTTGGAGATGTACATCAAGGCATTTATATGAGTCCAG
AGAATCCAGCTTTGGCGGTTGCAATTAAAACATGTAAAAACTGTACTTCGGACAGCGTGAGAGAGAAATT
TCTTCAAGAAGCCTTAACAATGCGTCAGTTTGACCATCCTCATATTGTGAAGCTGATTGGAGTCATCACA
GAGAATCCTGTCTGGATAATCATGGAGCTGTGCACACTTGGAGAGCTGAGGTCATTTTTGCAAGTAAGGA
AATACAGTTTGGATCTAGCATCTTTGATCCTGTATGCCTATCAGCTTAGTACAGCTCTTGCATATCTAGA
GAGCAAAAGATTTGTACACAGGGACATTGCTGCTCGGAATGTTCTGGTGTCCTCAAATGATTGTGTAAAA
TTAGGAGACTTTGGATTATCCCGATATATGGAAGATAGTACTTACTACAAAGCTTCCAAAGGAAAATTGC
CTATTAAATGGATGGCTCCAGAGTCAATCAATTTTCGACGTTTTACCTCAGCTAGTGACGTATGGATGTT
TGGTGTGTGTATGTGGGAGATACTGATGCATGGTGTGAAGCCTTTTCAAGGAGTGAAGAACAATGATGTA
ATCGGTCGAATTGAAAATGGGGAAAGATTACCAATGCCTCCAAATTGTCCTCCTACCCTCTACAGCCTTA
TGACGAAATGCTGGGCCTATGACCCCAGCAGGCGGCCCAGGTTTACTGAACTTAAAGCTCAGCTCAGCAC
AATCCTGGAGGAAGAGAAGGCTCAGCAAGAAGAGCGCATGAGGATGGAGTCCAGAAGACAGGCCACAGTG
TCCTGGGACTCCGGAGGGTCTGATGAAGCACCGCCCAAGCCCAGCAGACCGGGTTATCCCAGTCCGAGGT
CCAGCGAAGGATTTTATCCCAGCCCACAGCACATGGTACAAACCAATCATTACCAGGTTTCTGGCTACCC
TGGTTCACATGGAATCACAGCCATGGCTGGCAGCATCTATCCAGGTCAGGCATCTCTTTTGGACCAAACA
GATTCATGGAATCATAGACCTCAGGAGATAGCAATGTGGCAGCCCAATGTGGAGGACTCTACAGTATTGG
ACCTGCGAGGGATTGGGCAAGTGTTGCCAACCCATCTGATGGAAGAGCGTCTAATCCGACAGCAACAGGA
AATGGAAGAAGATCAGCGCTGGCTGGAAAAAGAGGAAAGATTTCTGAAACCTGATGTGAGACTCTCTCGA
GGCAGTATTGACAGGGAGGATGGAAGTCTTCAGGGTCCGATTGGAAACCAACATATATATCAGCCTGTGG
GTAAACCAGATCCTGCAGCTCCACCAAAGAAACCGCCTCGCCCTGGAGCTCCCGGTCATCTGGGAAGCCT
TGCCAGCCTCAGCAGCCCTGCTGACAGCTACAACGAGGGTGTCAAGCCATGGAGGCTTCAGCCCCAGGAA
ATCAGCCCCCCTCCTACTGCCAACCTGGACCGGTCGAATGATAAGGTGTACGAGAATGTGACGGGCCTGG
TGAAAGCTGTCATCGAGATGTCCAGTAAAATCCAGCCAGCCCCACCAGAGGAGTATGTCCCTATGGTGAA
GGAAGTCGGCTTGGCCCTGAGGACATTATTGGCCACTGTGGATGAGACCATTCCCCTCCTACCAGCCAGC
ACCCACCGAGAGATTGAGATGGCACAGAAGCTATTGAACTCTGACCTGGGTGAGCTCATCAACAAGATGA
AACTGGCCCAGCAGTATGTCATGACCAGCCTCCAGCAAGAGTACAAAAAGCAAATGCTGACTGCTGCTCA
CGCCCTGGCTGTGGATGCCAAAAACTTACTCGATGTCATTGACCAAGCAAGACTGAAAATGCTTGGGCAG
ACGAGACCACACTGAGGATCCACCGGATCTAGATAACTGATCATAATCAGCCATACCACATTTGTAGAGG
TTTTACTTGCTTTAAAAAACCTCCCACACCTCCCCCTGAACCTGAAACATAAAATGAATGCAATTGTTGT
TGTTAACTTGTTTATTGCAGCTTATAATGGTTACAAATAAAGCAATAGCATCACAAATTTCACAAATAAA
GCATTTTTTTCACTGCATTCTAGTTGTGGTTTGTCCAAACTCATCAATGTATCTTAACGCGTAAATTGTA
AGCGTTAATATTTTGTTAAAATTCGCGTTAAATTTTTGTTAAATCAGCTCATTTTTTAACCAATAGGCCG
AAATCGGCAAAATCCCTTATAAATCAAAAGAATAGACCGAGATAGGGT
[37 nt withheld, positions 3549-3585]
AAAGAACGTGGACTCCAACGTCAAAGG
[49 nt withheld, positions 3613-3661]
T
[91 nt withheld, positions 3663-3753]
G
[124 nt withheld, positions 3755-3878]
CAGGTGGCACTTTTCGGGGAAATGTGCGCGGAACCCCTATTTGTTTATTTTTCTAAATACATTCAAATAT
GTATCCGCTCATGAGACAATAACCCTGATAAATGCTTCAATAATATTGAAAAAGGAAGAGTCCTGAGGCG
GAAAGAACCAGCTGTGGAATGTGTGTCAGTTAGGGTGTGGAAAGTCCCCAGGCTCCCCAGCAGGCAGAAG
TATGCAAAGCATGCATCTCAATTAGTCAGCAACCAGGTGTGGAAAGTCCCCAGGCTCCCCAGCAGGCAGA
AGTATGCAAAGCATGCATCTCAATTAGTCAGCAACCATAGTCCCGCCCCTAACTCCGCCCATCCCGCCCC
TAACTCCGCCCAGTTCCGCCCATTCTCCGCCCCATGGCTGACTAATTTTTTTTATTTATGCAGAGGCCGA
GGCCGCCTCGGCCTCTGAGCTATTCCAGAAGTAGTGAGGAGGCTTTTTTGGAGGCCTAGGCTTTTGCAAA
GATCGATCAAGAGACAGGATGAGGATCGTTTCGCATGATTGAACAAGATGGATTGCACGCAGGTTCTCCG
GCCGCTTGGGTGGAGAGGCTATTCGGCTATGACTGGGCACAACAGACAATCGGCTGCTCTGATGCCGCCG
TGTTCCGGCTGTCAGCGCAGGGGCGCCCGGTTCTTTTTGTCAAGACCGACCTGTCCGGTGCCCTGAATGA
ACTGCAAGACGAGGCAGCGCGGCTATCGTGGCTGGCCACGACGGGCGTTCCTTGCGCAGCTGTGCTCGAC
GTTGTCACTGAAGCGGGAAGGGACTGGCTGCTATTGGGCGAAGTGCCGGGGCAGGATCTCCTGTCATCTC
ACCTTGCTCCTGCCGAGAAAGTATCCATCATGGCTGATGCAATGCGGCGGCTGCATACGCTTGATCCGGC
TACCTGCCCATTCGACCACCAAGCGAAACATCGCATCGAGCGAGCACGTACTCGGATGGAAGCCGGTCTT
GTCGATCAGGATGATCTGGACGAAGAGCATCAGGGGCTCGCGCCAGCCGAACTGTTCGCCAGGCTCAAGG
CGAGCATGCCCGACGGCGAGGATCTCGTCGTGACCCATGGCGATGCCTGCTTGCCGAATATCATGGTGGA
AAATGGCCGCTTTTCTGGATTCATCGACTGTGGCCGGCTGGGTGTGGCGGACCGCTATCAGGACATAGCG
TTGGCTACCCGTGATATTGCTGAAGAGCTTGGCGGCGAATGGGCTGACCGCTTCCTCGTGCTTTACGGTA
TCGCCGCTCCCGATTCGCAGCGCATCGCCTTCTATCGCCTTCTTGACGAGTTCTTCTGAGCGGGACTCTG
GGGTTCGAAATGACCGACCAAGCGACGCCCAACCTGCCATCACGAGATTTCGATTCCACCGCCGCCTTCT
ATGAAAGGTTGGGCTTCGGAATCGTTTTCCGGGACGCCGGCTGGATGATCCTCCAGCGCGGGGATCTCAT
GCTGGAGTTCTTCGCCCACCCTAGGGGGAGGCTAACTGAAACACGGAAGGAGACAATACCGGAAGGAACC
CGCGCTATGACGGCAATAAAAAGACAGAATAAAACGCACGGTGTTGGGTCGTTTGTTCATAAACGCGGGG
TTCGGTCCCAGGGCTGGCACTCTGTCGATACCCCACCGAGACCCCATTGGGGCCAATACGCCCGCGTTTC
TTCCTTTTCCCCACCCCACCCCCCAAGTTCGGGTGAAGGCCCAGGGCTCGCAGCCAACGTCGGGGCGGCA
GGCCCTGCCATAGCCTCAGGTTACTCATATATACTTTAGATTGATTTAAAACTTCATTTTTAATTTAAAA
GGATCTAGGTGAAGATCCTTTTTGATAATCTCATGACCAAAATCCCTTAACGTGAGTTTTCGTTCCACTG
AGCGTCAGACCCCGTAGAAAAGATCAAAGGATCTTCTTGAGATCCTTTTTTTCTGCGCGTAATCTGCTGC
TTGCAAACAAAAAAACCACCGCTACCAGCGGTGGTTTGTTTGCCGGATCAAGAGCTACCAACTCTTTTTC
CGAAGGTAACTGGCTTCAGCAGAGCGCAGATACCAAATACTGTTCTTCTAGTGTAGCCGTAGTTAGGCCA
CCACTTCAAGAACTCTGTAGCACCGCCTACATACCTCGCTCTGCTAATCCTGTTACCAGTGGCTGCTGCC
AGTGGCGATAAGTCGTGTCTTACCGGGTTGGACTCAAGACGATAGTTACCGGATAAGGCGCAGCGGTCGG
GCTGAACGGGGGGTTCGTGCACACAGCCCAGCTTGGAGCGAACGACCTACACCGAACTGAGATACCTACA
GCGTGAGCTATGAGAAAGCGCCACGCTTCCCGAAGGGAGAAAGGCGGACAGGTATCCGGTAAGCGGCAGG
GTCGGAACAGGAGAGCGCACGAGGGAGCTTCCAGGGGGAAACGCCTGGTATCTTTATAGTCCTGTCGGGT
TTCGCCACCTCTGACTTGAGCGTCGATTTTTGTGATGCTCGTCAGGGGGGCGGAGCCTATGGAAAAACGC
CAGCAACGCGGCCTTTTTACGGTTCCTGGCCTTTTGCTGGCCTTTTGCTCACATGTTCTTTCCTGCGTTA
TCCCCTGATTCTGTGGATAACCGTATTACCGCCATGCATTAGTTATTAATAGTAATCAATTACGGGGTCA
TTAGTTCATAGCCCATATATGGAGTTCCGCGTTACATAACTTACGGTAAATGGCCCGCCTGGCTGACCGC
CCAACGACCCCCGCCCATTGACGTCAATAATGACGTATGTTCCCATAGTAACGCCAATAGGGACTTTCCA
TTGACGTCAATGGGTGGAGTATTTACGGTAAACTGCCCACTTGGCAGTACATCAAGTGTATCATATGCCA
AGTACGCCCCCTATTGACGTCAATGACGGTAAATGGCCCGCCTGGCATTATGCCCAGTACATGACCTTAT
GGGACTTTCCTACTTGGCAGTACATCTACGTATTAGTCATCGCTATTACCATGGTGATGCGGTTTTGGCA
GTACATCAATGGGCGTGGATAGCGGTTTGACTCACGGGGATTTCCAAGTCTCCACCCCATTGACGTCAAT
GGGAGTTTGTTTTGGCACCAAAATCAACGGGACTTTCCAAAATGTCGTAACAACTCCGCCCCATTGACGC
AAATGGGCGGTAGGCGTGTACGGTGGGAGGTCTATATAAGCAGAGCTGGTTTAGTGAACCGTCAGATCCG
CTAGCGCTACCGGTCGCCACCATGAGTGCGATTAAGCCAGACATGAAGATCAACCTCCGTATGGAAGGCA
ACGTAAACGGGCACCACTTTGTGATCGACGGAGATGGTACAGGCAAGCCTTTTGAGGGAAAACAGAGTAT
GGATCTTGAAGTCAAAGAGGGCGGACCTCTGCCTTTTGCCTTTGATATCCTGACCACTGCATTCCATTAC
GGCAACAGGGTATTCGCCGAATATCCAGACCACATACAAGACTATTTTAAGCAGTCGTTTCCTAAGGGGT
ATTCGTGGGAACGAAGCTTGACTTTCGAAGACGGGGGCATTTGCATTGCCAGAAACGACATAACAATGGA
AGGGGACACTTTCTATAATAAAGTTCGATTTCACGGTGTAAACTTTCCCGCCAATGGTCCAGTTATGCAG
AAGAAGACGCTGAAATGGGAGCCCTCCACTGAGAAAATGTATGTGCGTGATGGAGTGCTGACTGGTGATA
TTCGCATGGCTTTGTTGCTTGAAGGAAATGCCCATTACCGATGTGACTTCAGAACTACTTACAAAGCTAA
GGAGAAGGGTGTCAAGTTACCAGGCTACCACTTTGTGGACCACTGCATTGAGATTTTAAGCCATGACAAA
GATTACAACAAGGTTAAGCTGTATGAGCATGCTGTTGCTCATTCTGGATTGCCTGACAATGCCAGACGAT
CCGGACTCAGATCTCGAGCTCAAGCTTCGAATTCTGCAGTCGACGGTACCGCGGGCCCGGGATCTAGCGG
TGGCAGTGGA
