[The description below was written by a language model from this plasmid's Addgene catalogue record.]
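Description:
tdEos-PTK2-C-10 is a mammalian expression plasmid built on the tdEos-C1 backbone (about 4.75 kb without the insert), encoding human PTK2, better known as focal adhesion kinase (FAK), fused to the fluorescent protein tdEos. The fusion is driven by the CMV promoter, a strong constitutive promoter in most mammalian cell lines, and the tdEos tag is supplied by the backbone at the N terminus of PTK2. The listed 3′ sequencing primer points to an SV40 polyadenylation signal downstream of the insert. The "C-10" in the name may denote a linker between tag and kinase, but the record does not explain it, and the cloning method is listed as unknown.

The plasmid is propagated in E. coli as a high-copy construct under kanamycin selection. In mammalian cells, a neomycin resistance marker permits G418 selection of stable transfectants. No feature table accompanies the record, so the origin of replication and other backbone elements are not documented.

tdEos is a tandem-dimer form of the photoconvertible protein Eos. The two recorded excitation/emission pairs correspond to its green state (505/516 nm) and its red state (569/581 nm). Eos-family proteins generally switch from green to red on violet or near-UV illumination. The stated purpose is localization of focal adhesion kinase. This makes the construct suitable for imaging FAK at focal adhesions in live or fixed cells. Photoconversion also suits it to tracking a marked subpopulation of the protein over time and to single-molecule localization microscopy, although the record does not name specific applications.
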