Addgene plasmid #57659: tdEos-PTK2-C-10
Purpose: Localization: Focal Adhesion Kinase, Excitation: 505 / 569, Emission: 516 / 581
Depositing lab: Michael Davidson. Depositing organization: Florida State University, Tallahassee.
Backbone
  Vector backbone: tdEos-C1
  Backbone size w/o insert (bp): 4750
  Vector type: Mammalian Expression
  Selectable markers: Neomycin (select with G418)
Growth in bacteria
  Bacterial resistance: Kanamycin, 50 μg/mL
  Growth temperature: 37°C
  Growth strain: DH5alpha
  Copy number: High Copy
Gene/Insert
  Gene/Insert name: PTK2 (alt name: NM_001352719.1)
  Species: H. sapiens (human)
  Entrez Gene: PTK2 (a.k.a. FADK, FADK 1, FAK, FAK1, FRNK, PPP1R71, p125FAK, pp125FAK)
  Promoter: CMV
  Tag / fusion protein: tdEos (N terminal on backbone)
  Cloning method: Unknown
  Sequencing primers: 5′ CMV-F; 3′ SV40pA-R
Terms and licenses: Academic/Nonprofit Terms; Industry Terms
Depositor comments: . Excitation = 505 / 569; Emission = 516 / 581
How to cite: tdEos-PTK2-C-10 was a gift from Michael Davidson (Addgene plasmid # 57659 ; http://n2t.net/addgene:57659 ; RRID:Addgene_57659)
